Addgene plasmid #89882: pBSU6-shTOM40.2
Purpose: Expresses shRNA against TOM40
Depositing lab: Robert Friedlander. Depositing organization: University of Pittsburgh (University, School of Medicine, and Cancer Institute). Publication: Inhibition of mitochondrial protein import by mutant huntingtin. Yano H, Baranov SV, Baranova OV, Kim J, Pan Y, Yablonska S, Carlisle DL, Ferrante RJ, Kim AH, Friedlander RM. Nat Neurosci. 2014 Jun;17(6):822-31. doi: 10.1038/nn.3721. Epub 2014 May 18. PubMed 24836077.
Backbone
  Vector backbone: pBSU6
  Backbone size w/o insert (bp): 3292
  Total vector size (bp): 3308
  Vector type: Mammalian Expression
Growth in bacteria
  Bacterial resistance: Ampicillin, 100 μg/mL
  Growth temperature: 37°C
  Growth strain: DH5alpha
  Copy number: High Copy
Gene/Insert
  Gene/Insert name: shRNA Tom40
  gRNA/shRNA sequence: GCTGAGTCCCACAGAGGCGTT
  Species: M. musculus (mouse)
  Tag / fusion protein: none
Terms and licenses: Academic/Nonprofit Terms; Industry Terms: Not Available to Industry
How to cite: pBSU6-shTOM40.2 was a gift from Robert Friedlander (Addgene plasmid # 89882 ; http://n2t.net/addgene:89882 ; RRID:Addgene_89882)
