[The description below was written by a language model from this plasmid's Addgene catalogue record and pLannotate feature annotations shown in this document.]
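Description:
pBSU6-shTOM40.2 is a small (about 3.3 kb) mammalian RNA-interference plasmid built on pBSU6, a pBluescript-derived backbone carrying a mouse U6 snRNA promoter. It is maintained in E. coli as a high-copy plasmid through a ColE1/pUC-type origin of replication and is selected with ampicillin via the β-lactamase (AmpR) gene and its native promoter. The feature table also shows the usual pBluescript remnants: an f1 phage origin for single-stranded DNA production, the lac promoter/operator and CAP site with lacZα and lacI fragments, part of the multiple cloning site, and flanking T3 and T7 phage promoters. No mammalian selection marker or fluorescent reporter is annotated, so the plasmid appears suited to transient transfection, with any marking of transfected cells supplied separately.

The payload is a short hairpin RNA directed against mouse Tom40, a core channel-forming subunit of the translocase of the outer mitochondrial membrane. The U6 promoter, which lies on the reverse strand, recruits RNA polymerase III to produce a short, defined transcript that folds into a hairpin and is processed by the cellular RNAi machinery into a siRNA that knocks down the target mRNA. The hairpin itself is not annotated as a separate feature, but the gap between the U6 promoter and the remaining cloning-site fragment is where it would be expected to sit. No tag or protein-coding insert is present. The ".2" in the name suggests it is one of several hairpins against the same gene, although the record does not say so. The stated purpose is expression of shRNA against TOM40, and the associated publication concerns inhibition of mitochondrial protein import by mutant huntingtin, consistent with use in depleting import machinery in mouse cells.
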