Features (pLannotate 1.2.2; 13 found; start..end, strand, type, name):
    452..1040    +  rep_origin     ori: high-copy-number ColE1/pMB1/pBR322/pUC origin of replication
   1223..1315    +  CDS            lacI (fragment): lac repressor; lacI; The lac repressor binds to the lac operator to inhibit transcription in E. coli. This inhibition can be relieved by adding lactose or isopropyl-β-D-thiogalactopyranoside (IPTG).
   1328..1349    +  protein_bind   CAP binding site: CAP binding activates transcription in the presence of cAMP. E. coli catabolite activator protein
   1364..1394    +  promoter       lac promoter: promoter for the E. coli lac operon
   1402..1418    +  protein_bind   lac operator: The lac repressor binds to the lac operator to inhibit transcription in E. coli. This inhibition can be relieved by adding lactose or isopropyl-β-D-thiogalactopyranoside (IPTG). lac repressor encoded by lacI
   1463..1481    +  promoter       T3 promoter: promoter for bacteriophage T3 RNA polymerase
   1494..1553    +  misc_feature   MCS (fragment): pBluescript multiple cloning site
   1611..1924    -  promoter       U6 promoter: RNA polymerase III promoter for mouse U6 snRNA (Das et al., 1988)
   1955..1973    -  promoter       T7 promoter: promoter for bacteriophage T7 RNA polymerase
   1981..2136    +  CDS            lacZα (fragment): LacZα fragment of β-galactosidase; lacZ fragment
   2141..2569    +  rep_origin     f1 ori (sequence partly withheld): f1 bacteriophage origin of replication; arrow indicates direction of (+) strand synthesis
   2622..2726    +  promoter       AmpR promoter: bla
   2727..281     +  CDS            AmpR (across the origin): β-lactamase; bla; confers resistance to ampicillin, carbenicillin, and related antibiotics
>Addgene plasmid #89882 | pBSU6-shTOM40.2 | addgene full sequence | sequence record 180161 | Addgene NGS Result
GCGAACTACTTACTCTAGCTTCCCGGCAACAATTAATAGACTGGATGGAGGCGGATAAAGTTGCAGGACC
ACTTCTGCGCTCGGCCCTTCCGGCTGGCTGGTTTATTGCTGATAAATCTGGAGCCGGTGAGCGTGGGTCT
CGCGGTATCATTGCAGCACTGGGGCCAGATGGTAAGCCCTCCCGTATCGTAGTTATCTACACGACGGGGA
GTCAGGCAACTATGGATGAACGAAATAGACAGATCGCTGAGATAGGTGCCTCACTGATTAAGCATTGGTA
ACTGTCAGACCAAGTTTACTCATATATACTTTAGATTGATTTAAAACTTCATTTTTAATTTAAAAGGATC
TAGGTGAAGATCCTTTTTGATAATCTCATGACCAAAATCCCTTAACGTGAGTTTTCGTTCCACTGAGCGT
CAGACCCCGTAGAAAAGATCAAAGGATCTTCTTGAGATCCTTTTTTTCTGCGCGTAATCTGCTGCTTGCA
AACAAAAAAACCACCGCTACCAGCGGTGGTTTGTTTGCCGGATCAAGAGCTACCAACTCTTTTTCCGAAG
GTAACTGGCTTCAGCAGAGCGCAGATACCAAATACTGTTCTTCTAGTGTAGCCGTAGTTAGGCCACCACT
TCAAGAACTCTGTAGCACCGCCTACATACCTCGCTCTGCTAATCCTGTTACCAGTGGCTGCTGCCAGTGG
CGATAAGTCGTGTCTTACCGGGTTGGACTCAAGACGATAGTTACCGGATAAGGCGCAGCGGTCGGGCTGA
ACGGGGGGTTCGTGCACACAGCCCAGCTTGGAGCGAACGACCTACACCGAACTGAGATACCTACAGCGTG
AGCTATGAGAAAGCGCCACGCTTCCCGAAGGGAGAAAGGCGGACAGGTATCCGGTAAGCGGCAGGGTCGG
AACAGGAGAGCGCACGAGGGAGCTTCCAGGGGGAAACGCCTGGTATCTTTATAGTCCTGTCGGGTTTCGC
CACCTCTGACTTGAGCGTCGATTTTTGTGATGCTCGTCAGGGGGGCGGAGCCTATGGAAAAACGCCAGCA
ACGCGGCCTTTTTACGGTTCCTGGCCTTTTGCTGGCCTTTTGCTCACATGTTCTTTCCTGCGTTATCCCC
TGATTCTGTGGATAACCGTATTACCGCCTTTGAGTGAGCTGATACCGCTCGCCGCAGCCGAACGACCGAG
CGCAGCGAGTCAGTGAGCGAGGAAGCGGAAGAGCGCCCAATACGCAAACCGCCTCTCCCCGCGCGTTGGC
CGATTCATTAATGCAGCTGGCACGACAGGTTTCCCGACTGGAAAGCGGGCAGTGAGCGCAACGCAATTAA
TGTGAGTTAGCTCACTCATTAGGCACCCCAGGCTTTACACTTTATGCTTCCGGCTCGTATGTTGTGTGGA
ATTGTGAGCGGATAACAATTTCACACAGGAAACAGCTATGACCATGATTACGCCAAGCGCGCAATTAACC
CTCACTAAAGGGAACAAAAGCTGGAGCTCCACCGCGGTGGCGGCCGCTCTAGAACTAGTGGATCCCCCGG
GCTGCAGGAATTCAAAAAGCTGAGTCCCACAGAGGCGTTAAGCTTGAATACGCCTCTGTGGGACTCAGCA
AACAAGGCTTTTCTCCAAGGGATATTTATAGTCTCAAAACACACAATTACTTTACAGTTAGGGTGAGTTT
CCTTTTGTGCTGTTTTTTAAAATAATAATTTAGTATTTGTATCTCTTATAGAAATCCAAGCCTATCATGT
AAAATGTAGCTAGTATTAAAAAGAACAGATTATCTGTCTTTTATCGCACATTAAGCCTCTATAGTTACTA
GGAAATATTATATGCAAATTAACCGGGGCAGGGGAGTAGCCGAGCTTCTCCCACAAGTCTGTGCGAGGGG
GCCGGCGCGGGCCTAGAGATGGCGGCGTCGGATCCACTAGTTCTAGAGCGGGTACCCAATTCGCCCTATA
GTGAGTCGTATTACGCGCGCTCACTGGCCGTCGTTTTACAACGTCGTGACTGGGAAAACCCTGGCGTTAC
CCAACTTAATCGCCTTGCAGCACATCCCCCTTTCGCCAGCTGGCGTAATAGCGAAGAGGCCCGCACCGAT
CGCCCTTCCCAACAGTTGCGCAGCCTGAATGGCGAATGGG
[124 nt withheld, positions 2141-2264]
C
[91 nt withheld, positions 2266-2356]
A
[49 nt withheld, positions 2358-2406]
CCTTTGACGTTGGAGTCCACGTTCTTT
[37 nt withheld, positions 2434-2470]
ACCCTATCTCGGTCTATTCTTTTGATTTATAAGGGATTTTGCCGATTTCGGCCTATTGGTTAAAAAATGA
GCTGATTTAACAAAAATTTAACGCGAATTTTAACAAAATATTAACGCTTACAATTTAGGTGGCACTTTTC
GGGGAAATGTGCGCGGAACCCCTATTTGTTTATTTTTCTAAATACATTCAAATATGTATCCGCTCATGAG
ACAATAACCCTGATAAATGCTTCAATAATATTGAAAAAGGAAGAGTATGAGTATTCAACATTTCCGTGTC
GCCCTTATTCCCTTTTTTGCGGCATTTTGCCTTCCTGTTTTTGCTCACCCAGAAACGCTGGTGAAAGTAA
AAGATGCTGAAGATCAGTTGGGTGCACGAGTGGGTTACATCGAACTGGATCTCAACAGCGGTAAGATCCT
TGAGAGTTTTCGCCCCGAAGAACGTTTTCCAATGATGAGCACTTTTAAAGTTCTGCTATGTGGCGCGGTA
TTATCCCGTATTGACGCCGGGCAAGAGCAACTCGGTCGCCGCATACACTATTCTCAGAATGACTTGGTTG
AGTACTCACCAGTCACAGAAAAGCATCTTACGGATGGCATGACAGTAAGAGAATTATGCAGTGCTGCCAT
AACCATGAGTGATAACACTGCGGCCAACTTACTTCTGACAACGATCGGAGGACCGAAGGAGCTAACCGCT
TTTTTGCACAACATGGGGGATCATGTAACTCGCCTTGATCGTTGGGAACCGGAGCTGAATGAAGCCATAC
CAAACGACGAGCGTGACACCACGATGCCTGTAGCAATGGCAACAACGTTGCGCAAACTATTAACTG
